Addgene plasmid #232584: pEHAC1-HA-BirAonly
Purpose: Express HA-BirA
Depositing lab: Sagar Bhogaraju. Publication: A ubiquitin-specific, proximity-based labeling approach for the identification of ubiquitin ligase substrates. Mukhopadhyay U, Levantovsky S, Carusone TM, Gharbi S, Stein F, Behrends C, Bhogaraju S. Sci Adv. 2024 Aug 9;10(32):eadp3000. doi: 10.1126/sciadv.adp3000. Epub 2024 Aug 9. PubMed 39121224.
Backbone
  Vector backbone: pEHAC1
  Vector type: Mammalian Expression
Growth in bacteria
  Bacterial resistance: Kanamycin, 50 μg/mL
  Growth temperature: 37°C
  Growth strain: DH5alpha
  Copy number: Unknown
Gene/Insert
  Gene/Insert name: BirA (alt name: E. coli biotin protein ligase)
  Species: E.Coli
  Tag / fusion protein: HA (N terminal on insert)
Terms and licenses: Academic/Nonprofit Terms; Industry Terms: Not Available to Industry
Depositor comments: Please note: This plasmid exists as a multimer. This is not expected to impact the end function of the plasmid. Please refer to the Addgene Blog post on multimers for more information: https://blog.addgene.org/plasmids-101-dimers-and-multimers
How to cite: pEHAC1-HA-BirAonly was a gift from Sagar Bhogaraju (Addgene plasmid # 232584 ; http://n2t.net/addgene:232584 ; RRID:Addgene_232584)
