[The description below was written by a language model from this plasmid's Addgene catalogue record and pLannotate feature annotations shown in this document.]
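Description:
pEHAC1-HA-BirAonly is a mammalian expression plasmid built on the pEHAC1 backbone that produces the E. coli biotin protein ligase BirA carrying an N-terminal HA epitope tag. In the annotated 5,052-nt sequence, the birA coding region lies downstream of the human cytomegalovirus immediate early enhancer and promoter, with remnants of a multiple cloning site between promoter and gene, and is followed by an SV40 polyadenylation signal. The HA tag is listed in the catalogue fields but was not picked up as a separate feature in the table; it would presumably sit in the interval between the promoter and birA.

The plasmid is propagated in E. coli through a high-copy ColE1/pUC-type origin and selected with kanamycin. The resistance gene is the Tn5 aminoglycoside phosphotransferase (NeoR/KanR), arranged behind both a bacterial bla promoter and the SV40 enhancer/early promoter and terminated by the HSV TK poly(A) signal, so the same cassette can confer kanamycin resistance in bacteria and G418 resistance in mammalian cells. An f1 origin is also present, along with small fragments of ble, bGH poly(A) and SV40 large T antigen that appear to be backbone remnants. The depositor notes that the plasmid exists as a multimer, which is not expected to affect its function.

BirA activates biotin and transfers it to a specific acceptor substrate. The associated work describes a ubiquitin-specific, proximity-based labeling approach for identifying ubiquitin ligase substrates, and the "BirAonly" name suggests that this construct expresses the unfused ligase, plausibly as a control, although the record states only that its purpose is to express HA-BirA.
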