Features (pLannotate 1.2.2; 15 found; start..end, strand, type, name):
    869..891     -  misc_feature   MCS (fragment): multiple cloning site
    918..968     -  misc_feature   MCS (fragment): multiple cloning site
   1043..1246    -  promoter       CMV promoter: human cytomegalovirus (CMV) immediate early promoter
   1247..1550    -  enhancer       CMV enhancer: human cytomegalovirus immediate early enhancer
   1725..2313    -  rep_origin     ori: high-copy-number ColE1/pMB1/pBR322/pUC origin of replication
   2535..2551    +  polyA_signal   bGH poly(A) signal (fragment): bovine growth hormone polyadenylation signal
   2642..2689    -  polyA_signal   HSV TK poly(A) signal: herpes simplex virus thymidine kinase polyadenylation signal (Cole and Stacy, 1985)
   2748..2900    -  CDS            ble (fragment): BLE_KLEPN - Experimental evidence at protein level: Swiss-Prot protein existence level 1. Binding protein with a strong affinity to the bleomycin family of antibiotics. Binds to CL990; an antimitotic-antibiotic compound. From Klebsiella pneumoniae.
   2921..3715    -  CDS            NeoR/KanR: aminoglycoside phosphotransferase from Tn5; aph(3')-II (or nptII); confers resistance to neomycin, kanamycin, and G418 (Geneticin®)
   3750..4107    -  promoter       SV40 promoter: SV40 enhancer and early promoter
   4109..4213    -  promoter       AmpR promoter: bla
   4240..4668    +  rep_origin     f1 ori (sequence partly withheld): f1 bacteriophage origin of replication; arrow indicates direction of (+) strand synthesis
   4702..4823    -  polyA_signal   SV40 poly(A) signal: SV40 polyadenylation signal
   4846..4930    -  CDS            large T antigen (fragment): large T antigen from SV40 (simian virus 40)
   4956..866     -  CDS            birA (across the origin): BIRA_ECOLI - Also known as bioR, dhbB. Experimental evidence at protein level: Swiss-Prot protein existence level 1. Acts both as a biotin--[acetyl-CoA-carboxylase] ligase and a biotin-operon repressor. In the presence of ATP, BirA activates biotin to form the BirA-biotinyl-5'-adenylate (BirA-bio-5'-AMP or holoBirA) complex. HoloBirA can either transfer the biotinyl moiety to the biotin carboxyl carrier protein (BCCP) subunit of acetyl-CoA carboxylase, or bind to the biotin operator site and inhibit transcription of the operon. From Escherichia coli (strain K12).
>Addgene plasmid #232584 | pEHAC1-HA-BirAonly | addgene full sequence | sequence record 464922 | Addgene NGS Result
GAAATGCCAAATATTTCTTTATCACCAATGATAAGTTTCACTGGGCGATTAATAAAATTATCCAGCTTTT
CCCAGCGCGACAGATAAGGTGCCAATCCTTCTTGTTCGAAGAGTTCCAACGCAGCACGTAATTCACGTAT
TAGCATGGCCGCCAACGTATTACGATCGAGATTGATCCCCGCTTCCTGCAGCGTGATCCACCCCTGATTA
ACGACACTCTCTTCAACACGGCGCATTGCCATGTTGATCCCGGCTCCAATGACTATTTGCGCCGCATCGC
CAGTTTTGCCAGTCAGCTCCACCAGAATGCCTGCCAGCTTGCGATCCTGCAGATAGAGGTCATTAGGCCA
TTTAACACGAACTTTATCTGCACCCAGCTTGCGTAATACTTCCGCCATCACGATACCGATAACCAGACTT
AAACCAATCGCCGCCGCCGGGCCTTGTTCCAGACGCCAGAACATCGACAAATATAAGTTTGCGCCAAAAG
GCGAAAACCATTTCCGACCCCGGCGACCACGGCCAGCCTGCTGGTATTCTGCAATGCAAGCATCGCCCGA
TTTAAGCTCTCCGATACGATCAAGAAGGTACTGATTCGTGGAGTCAATCACAGGCAGCACGGCTACACTA
CCGCCATCCAGCTGACCCAATATCTGTTTAGCATTAAGTAACTGGATAGGCTCAGGCAGGCTGTATCCTT
TACCCGGAACGGTAAAGACATCAACGCCCCAGTCACGCAGTGTCTGAATGTGTTTATTAATAGCCGCCCG
GCTCATTCCCAGCGTTTCACCCAACTGCTCGCCAGAGTGAAATTCACCGTTCGCTAACAGGGCAATCAAT
TTCAGTGGCACGGTGTTATCCTTCATCCCTCGAGATCTGAGTCCGGAAGCGTAGTCTGGGACGTCGTATG
GGTACATGGTACCGTCGACTGCAGAATTCGAAGCTTGAGCTCGAGATCTGAGTCCGGAAGCGTAGTCTGG
GACGTCGTATGGGTACATGGTGGCGACCGGTAGCGCTAGCGGATCTGACGGTTCACTAAACCAGCTCTGC
TTATATAGACCTCCCACCGTACACGCCTACCGCCCATTTGCGTCAATGGGGCGGAGTTGTTACGACATTT
TGGAAAGTCCCGTTGATTTTGGTGCCAAAACAAACTCCCATTGACGTCAATGGGGTGGAGACTTGGAAAT
CCCCGTGAGTCAAACCGCTATCCACGCCCATTGATGTACTGCCAAAACCGCATCACCATGGTAATAGCGA
TGACTAATACGTAGATGTACTGCCAAGTAGGAAAGTCCCATAAGGTCATGTACTGGGCATAATGCCAGGC
GGGCCATTTACCGTCATTGACGTCAATAGGGGGCGTACTTGGCATATGATACACTTGATGTACTGCCAAG
TGGGCAGTTTACCGTAAATACTCCACCCATTGACGTCAATGGAAAGTCCCTATTGGCGTTACTATGGGAA
CATACGTCATTATTGACGTCAATGGGCGGGGGTCGTTGGGCGGTCAGCCAGGCGGGCCATTTACCGTAAG
TTATGTAACGCGGAACTCCATATATGGGCTATGAACTAATGACCCCGTAATTGATTACTATTAATAACTA
ATGCATGGCGGTAATACGGTTATCCACAGAATCAGGGGATAACGCAGGAAAGAACATGTGAGCAAAAGGC
CAGCAAAAGGCCAGGAACCGTAAAAAGGCCGCGTTGCTGGCGTTTTTCCATAGGCTCCGCCCCCCTGACG
AGCATCACAAAAATCGACGCTCAAGTCAGAGGTGGCGAAACCCGACAGGACTATAAAGATACCAGGCGTT
TCCCCCTGGAAGCTCCCTCGTGCGCTCTCCTGTTCCGACCCTGCCGCTTACCGGATACCTGTCCGCCTTT
CTCCCTTCGGGAAGCGTGGCGCTTTCTCATAGCTCACGCTGTAGGTATCTCAGTTCGGTGTAGGTCGTTC
GCTCCAAGCTGGGCTGTGTGCACGAACCCCCCGTTCAGCCCGACCGCTGCGCCTTATCCGGTAACTATCG
TCTTGAGTCCAACCCGGTAAGACACGACTTATCGCCACTGGCAGCAGCCACTGGTAACAGGATTAGCAGA
GCGAGGTATGTAGGCGGTGCTACAGAGTTCTTGAAGTGGTGGCCTAACTACGGCTACACTAGAAGAACAG
TATTTGGTATCTGCGCTCTGCTGAAGCCAGTTACCTTCGGAAAAAGAGTTGGTAGCTCTTGATCCGGCAA
ACAAACCACCGCTGGTAGCGGTGGTTTTTTTGTTTGCAAGCAGCAGATTACGCGCAGAAAAAAAGGATCT
CAAGAAGATCCTTTGATCTTTTCTACGGGGTCTGACGCTCAGTGGAACGAAAACTCACGTTAAGGGATTT
TGGTCATGAGATTATCAAAAAGGATCTTCACCTAGATCCTTTTAAATTAAAAATGAAGTTTTAAATCAAT
CTAAAGTATATATGAGTAACCTGAGGCTATGGCAGGGCCTGCCGCCCCGACGTTGGCTGCGAGCCCTGGG
CCTTCACCCGAACTTGGGGGGTGGGGTGGGGAAAAGGAAGAAACGCGGGCGTATTGGCCCCAATGGGGTC
TCGGTGGGGTATCGACAGAGTGCCAGCCCTGGGACCGAACCCCGCGTTTATGAACAAACGACCCAACACC
GTGCGTTTTATTCTGTCTTTTTATTGCCGTCATAGCGCGGGTTCCTTCCGGTATTGTCTCCTTCCGTGTT
TCAGTTAGCCTCCCCCTAGGGTGGGCGAAGAACTCCAGCATGAGATCCCCGCGCTGGAGGATCATCCAGC
CGGCGTCCCGGAAAACGATTCCGAAGCCCAACCTTTCATAGAAGGCGGCGGTGGAATCGAAATCTCGTGA
TGGCAGGTTGGGCGTCGCTTGGTCGGTCATTTCGAACCCCAGAGTCCCGCTCAGAAGAACTCGTCAAGAA
GGCGATAGAAGGCGATGCGCTGCGAATCGGGAGCGGCGATACCGTAAAGCACGAGGAAGCGGTCAGCCCA
TTCGCCGCCAAGCTCTTCAGCAATATCACGGGTAGCCAACGCTATGTCCTGATAGCGGTCCGCCACACCC
AGCCGGCCACAGTCGATGAATCCAGAAAAGCGGCCATTTTCCACCATGATATTCGGCAAGCAGGCATCGC
CATGGGTCACGACGAGATCCTCGCCGTCGGGCATGCTCGCCTTGAGCCTGGCGAACAGTTCGGCTGGCGC
GAGCCCCTGATGCTCTTCGTCCAGATCATCCTGATCGACAAGACCGGCTTCCATCCGAGTACGTGCTCGC
TCGATGCGATGTTTCGCTTGGTGGTCGAATGGGCAGGTAGCCGGATCAAGCGTATGCAGCCGCCGCATTG
CATCAGCCATGATGGATACTTTCTCGGCAGGAGCAAGGTGAGATGACAGGAGATCCTGCCCCGGCACTTC
GCCCAATAGCAGCCAGTCCCTTCCCGCTTCAGTGACAACGTCGAGCACAGCTGCGCAAGGAACGCCCGTC
GTGGCCAGCCACGATAGCCGCGCTGCCTCGTCTTGCAGTTCATTCAGGGCACCGGACAGGTCGGTCTTGA
CAAAAAGAACCGGGCGCCCCTGCGCTGACAGCCGGAACACGGCGGCATCAGAGCAGCCGATTGTCTGTTG
TGCCCAGTCATAGCCGAATAGCCTCTCCACCCAAGCGGCCGGAGAACCTGCGTGCAATCCATCTTGTTCA
ATCATGCGAAACGATCCTCATCCTGTCTCTTGATCGATCTTTGCAAAAGCCTAGGCCTCCAAAAAAGCCT
CCTCACTACTTCTGGAATAGCTCAGAGGCCGAGGCGGCCTCGGCCTCTGCATAAATAAAAAAAATTAGTC
AGCCATGGGGCGGAGAATGGGCGGAACTGGGCGGAGTTAGGGGCGGGATGGGCGGAGTTAGGGGCGGGAC
TATGGTTGCTGACTAATTGAGATGCATGCTTTGCATACTTCTGCCTGCTGGGGAGCCTGGGGACTTTCCA
CACCTGGTTGCTGACTAATTGAGATGCATGCTTTGCATACTTCTGCCTGCTGGGGAGCCTGGGGACTTTC
CACACCCTAACTGACACACATTCCACAGCTGGTTCTTTCCGCCTCAGGACTCTTCCTTTTTCAATATTAT
TGAAGCATTTATCAGGGTTATTGTCTCATGAGCGGATACATATTTGAATGTATTTAGAAAAATAAACAAA
TAGGGGTTCCGCGCACATTTCCCCGAAAAGTGCCACCTG
[124 nt withheld, positions 4240-4363]
C
[91 nt withheld, positions 4365-4455]
A
[49 nt withheld, positions 4457-4505]
CCTTTGACGTTGGAGTCCACGTTCTTT
[37 nt withheld, positions 4533-4569]
ACCCTATCTCGGTCTATTCTTTTGATTTATAAGGGATTTTGCCGATTTCGGCCTATTGGTTAAAAAATGA
GCTGATTTAACAAAAATTTAACGCGAATTTTAACAAAATATTAACGCTTACAATTTACGCCTTAAGATAC
ATTGATGAGTTTGGACAAACCACAACTAGAATGCAGTGAAAAAAATGCTTTATTTGTGAAATTTGTGATG
CTATTGCTTTATTTGTAACCATTATAAGCTGCAATAAACAAGTTAACAACAACAATTGCATTCATTTTAT
GTTTCAGGTTCAGGGGGAGGTGTGGGAGGTTTTTTAAAGCAAGTAAAACCTCTACAAATGTGGTATGGCT
GATTATGATCAGTTATCTAGATCCGGTGGATCCTTATTTTTCTGCACTACGCAGGGATATTTCACCGCCC
ATCCAGGGTTTTATTATTCCATCCTGCTCAAGTAATAAAGCCCCCTGTTTGTCTATTCCGCGT
